Addgene plasmid #162357: pC0.296 L3S3P11
Purpose: Level 0 transcription terminator
Depositing lab: Alistair McCormick. Depositing organization: University of Edinburgh. Publication: Evaluation and Comparison of the Efficiency of Transcription Terminators in Different Cyanobacterial Species. Gale GAR, Wang B, McCormick AJ. Front Microbiol. 2021 Jan 15;11:624011. doi: 10.3389/fmicb.2020.624011. eCollection 2020. PubMed 33519785.
Backbone
  Vector backbone: pICH41276
Growth in bacteria
  Bacterial resistance: Spectinomycin, 50 μg/mL
  Growth temperature: 37°C
  Growth strain: DH5alpha
  Copy number: High Copy
Gene/Insert
  Gene/Insert name: L3S3P11
  Insert size (bp): 47
Terms and licenses: Academic/Nonprofit Terms; Industry Terms: Not Available to Industry
How to cite: pC0.296 L3S3P11 was a gift from Alistair McCormick (Addgene plasmid # 162357 ; http://n2t.net/addgene:162357 ; RRID:Addgene_162357)
