[The description below was written by a language model from this plasmid's Addgene catalogue record and pLannotate feature annotations shown in this document.]
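Description:
pC0.296 L3S3P11 is a small (about 2.3 kb) Level 0 part plasmid that carries a single transcription terminator, L3S3P11, recorded as a 47 bp insert in the pICH41276 backbone. "Level 0" refers to the basic-part tier of hierarchical modular cloning systems of the Golden Gate/MoClo type. In these systems, individual promoters, coding sequences and terminators are stored in standardised acceptor vectors and later assembled into transcription units and multigene constructs. The record does not list the flanking restriction sites or overhangs. The terminator itself was not picked up by the automated annotation, which is unsurprising for such a short element.

The plasmid is maintained in E. coli through a high-copy ColE1/pUC-type origin and is selected with spectinomycin. Resistance comes from a full-length aadA gene encoding the streptomycin/spectinomycin adenylyltransferase. An AmpR (bla) promoter is annotated upstream of the marker region and may drive it, although the record does not say so. The other annotated features are short fragments of a gentamicin acetyltransferase gene, an integron-type integrase and lacI. These are best read as non-functional remnants, the first two from the source of the resistance cassette and the third from the backbone's cloning region, and none is part of the payload.

The construct has no promoter, reporter or coding sequence for expression, so it serves purely as a donor of a terminator part. The associated publication compares the efficiency of transcription terminators across different cyanobacterial species. This suggests the part is meant for assembling test or expression cassettes in cyanobacterial engineering, where it would stop transcription at the end of a transcription unit.
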