Features (pLannotate 1.2.2; 6 found; start..end, strand, type, name):
     97..153     +  CDS            GmR (fragment): gentamycin acetyltransferase; aacC1; confers resistance to gentamycin
    160..948     +  CDS            aadA: S3AD_ECOLX - Experimental evidence at protein level: Swiss-Prot protein existence level 1. Mediates bacterial resistance to the antibiotics streptomycin and spectinomycin. From Escherichia coli.
   1122..1710    +  rep_origin     ori: high-copy-number ColE1/pMB1/pBR322/pUC origin of replication
   1893..1942    +  CDS            lacI (fragment): lac repressor; lacI; The lac repressor binds to the lac operator to inhibit transcription in E. coli. This inhibition can be relieved by adding lactose or isopropyl-β-D-thiogalactopyranoside (IPTG).
   2134..2238    +  promoter       AmpR promoter: bla
   2229..9       -  CDS            int (fragment) (across the origin): INT2_ECOLX - Protein inferred from homology: Swiss-Prot protein existence level 3. Putative integrase believed to be involved in the insertion of antibiotic resistance genes into plasmids and transposons. From Escherichia coli.
>Addgene plasmid #162357 | pC0.296 L3S3P11 | addgene full sequence | sequence record 323936 | Addgene NGS Result
GGTTTTCATGGCTTGTTATGACTGTTTTTTTTTGGGGTACAGTCTATGCCTCGGGCATCCAAGCAGCAAG
CGCGTTACGCCGTGGGTCGATGTTTGATGTTATGGAGCAGCAACGATGTTACGCAGCAGGGCAGTCGCCC
TAAAACAAAGTTAAACATCATGAGGGAAGCGGTGATCGCCGAAGTATCGACTCAACTATCAGAGGTAGTT
GGCGTCATCGAGCGCCATCTCGAACCGACGTTGCTGGCCGTACATTTGTACGGCTCCGCAGTGGATGGCG
GCCTGAAGCCACACAGCGATATTGATTTGCTGGTTACGGTGACCGTAAGGCTTGATGAAACAACGCGGCG
AGCTTTGATCAACGACCTTTTGGAAACTTCGGCTTCCCCTGGAGAGAGCGAGATTCTCCGCGCTGTAGAA
GTCACCATTGTTGTGCACGACGACATCATTCCGTGGCGTTATCCAGCTAAGCGCGAACTGCAATTTGGAG
AATGGCAGCGCAATGACATTCTTGCAGGTATCTTCGAGCCAGCCACGATCGACATTGATCTGGCTATCTT
GCTGACAAAAGCAAGAGAACATAGCGTTGCCTTGGTAGGTCCAGCGGCGGAGGAACTCTTTGATCCGGTT
CCTGAACAGGATCTATTTGAGGCGCTAAATGAAACCTTAACGCTATGGAACTCGCCGCCCGACTGGGCTG
GCGATGAGCGAAATGTAGTGCTTACGTTGTCCCGCATTTGGTACAGCGCAGTAACCGGCAAAATCGCGCC
GAAGGATGTCGCTGCCGACTGGGCAATGGAGCGCCTGCCGGCCCAGTATCAGCCCGTCATACTTGAAGCT
AGACAGGCTTATCTTGGACAAGAAGAAGATCGCTTGGCCTCGCGCGCAGATCAGTTGGAAGAATTTGTCC
ATTACGTAAAAGGCGAGATCACCAAGGTAGTCGGCAAATAACTGTCAGACCAAGTTTACTCATATATACT
TTAGATTGATTTAAAACTTCATTTTTAATTTAAAAGGATCTAGGTGAAGATCCTTTTTGATAATCTCATG
ACCAAAATCCCTTAACGTGAGTTTTCGTTCCACTGAGCGTCAGACCCCGTAGAAAAGATCAAAGGATCTT
CTTGAGATCCTTTTTTTCTGCGCGTAATCTGCTGCTTGCAAACAAAAAAACCACCGCTACCAGCGGTGGT
TTGTTTGCCGGATCAAGAGCTACCAACTCTTTTTCCGAAGGTAACTGGCTTCAGCAGAGCGCAGATACCA
AATACTGTTCTTCTAGTGTAGCCGTAGTTAGGCCACCACTTCAAGAACTCTGTAGCACCGCCTACATACC
TCGCTCTGCTAATCCTGTTACCAGTGGCTGCTGCCAGTGGCGATAAGTCGTGTCTTACCGGGTTGGACTC
AAGACGATAGTTACCGGATAAGGCGCAGCGGTCGGGCTGAACGGGGGGTTCGTGCACACAGCCCAGCTTG
GAGCGAACGACCTACACCGAACTGAGATACCTACAGCGTGAGCTATGAGAAAGCGCCACGCTTCCCGAAG
GGAGAAAGGCGGACAGGTATCCGGTAAGCGGCAGGGTCGGAACAGGAGAGCGCACGAGGGAGCTTCCAGG
GGGAAACGCCTGGTATCTTTATAGTCCTGTCGGGTTTCGCCACCTCTGACTTGAGCGTCGATTTTTGTGA
TGCTCGTCAGGGGGGCGGAGCCTATGGAAAAACGCCAGCAACGCGGCCTTTTTACGGTTCCTGGCCTTTT
GCTGGCCTTTTGCTCACATGTTCTTTCCTGCGTTATCCCCTGATTCTGTGGATAACCGTATTACCGCCTT
TGAGTGAGCTGATACCGCTCGCCGCAGCCGAACGACCGAGCGCAGCGAGTCAGTGAGCGAGGAAGCGGAA
GAGCGCCCAATACGCAAACCGCCTCTCCCCGCGCGTTGGCCGATTCATTAATCACTCTGTGGTCTCAGCT
TCCAATTATTGAACACCCTTCGGGGTGTTTTTTTGTTTCTGGTCTCCCCGCTTGAGACCACGAAGTGGCT
CTTCAGTGGACGAAAGGGCCTCGTGATACGCCTATTTTTATAGGTTAATGTCATGATAATAATGGTTTCT
TAGACGTCAGGTGGCACTTTTCGGGGAAATGTGCGCGGAACCCCTATTTGTTTATTTTTCTAAATACATT
CAAATATGTATCCGCTCATGAGACAATAACCCTGATAAATGCTTCAATAATATTGAAAAAGGAAGAGTAT
GCGCTCACGCAACTGGTCCAGAACCTTGACCGAACGCAGCGGTGGTAACGGCGCAGTGGC
